>Addgene plasmid #128296 | pSPB845 | addgene full sequence | sequence record 249114 | Addgene NGS Result
ACGGAAAAAAAAACCCCGCCCCTGACAGGGCGGGGTTTTTTTTCCAATTATTGAAGGCCGCTAACGCGGC
CTTTTTTTGTTTCTGGTCTGCCTTAATCAATGACTAAGAATTCGCGGCCGCTTCTAGAGGGTCTCACTTC
CTCGAGGGCGCGCCTGCAGGCTTCGGATCCGCTGCAGGCTTCAATTGTGAGCGGATAACAATTGACATTG
TGAGCGGATAACAAGATACTGAGCACACGACATGCATGCCACTTAAAAAGGAGATCAACAATGAAAGCAA
TTTTCGTACTGAAACATCTTAATCATGCTAAGGAGACTTCAATGGTGAGCAAGGGCGAGGAGCTGTTCAC
CGGGGTGGTGCCCATCCTGGTCGAGCTGGACGGCGACGTAAACGGCCACAAGTTCAGCGTGTCCGGCGAG
GGCGAGGGCGATGCCACCTACGGCAAGCTGACCCTGAAGTTCATCTGCACCACCGGCAAGCTGCCCGTGC
CCTGGCCCACCCTCGTGACCACCCTGACCTGGGGCGTGCAGTGCTTCAGCCGCTACCCCGACCACATGAA
GCAGCACGACTTCTTCAAGTCCGCCATGCCCGAAGGCTACGTCCAGGAGCGCACCATCTTCTTCAAGGAC
GACGGCAACTACAAGACCCGCGCCGAGGTGAAGTTCGAGGGCGACACCCTGGTGAACCGCATCGAGCTGA
AGGGCATCGACTTCAAGGAGGACGGCAACATCCTGGGGCACAAGCTGGAGTACAACTACATCAGCCACAA
CGTCTATATCACCGCCGACAAGCAGAAGAACGGCATCAAGGCCAACTTCAAGATCCGCCACAACATCGAG
GACGGCAGCGTGCAGCTCGCCGACCACTACCAGCAGAACACCCCCATCGGCGACGGCCCCGTGCTGCTGC
CCGACAACCACTACCTGAGCACCCAGTCCGCCCTGAGCAAAGACCCCAACGAGAAGCGCGATCACATGGT
CCTGCTGGAGTTCGTGACCGCCGCCGGGATCACTCTCGGCATGGACGAGCTGTACAAGAGATCTCGAGCT
CAAGCTTCGAATTCTGCAGTCGACGGTACCGCGGGCCCGGGATCCATGTCCGAAGGGCGTCGTGGTCTGG
GTCGAGGGCTTTCGGCCCTGCTGGGCGAGGTCGACGCCGCGCCGGCTCAGGCGCCGGGCGAGCAGCTTGG
CGGTTCCCGTGAAGCGCCGATCGAAATCCTGCAGCGCAATCCCGACCAGCCCCGTCGGACCTTCCGCGAG
GAAGACCTCGAGGATCTGTCAAACTCGATCCGTGAGAAGGGCGTTCTGCAGCCGATCCTGGTGCGGCCGT
CGCCGGATACGGCTGGCGAGTACCAGATCGTCGCCGGCGAGCGCCGTTGGCGCGCAGCCCAGCGGGCGGG
CCTCAAGACTGTGCCGATCATGGTGCGCGAGCTCGACGACCTGGCGGTGCTGGAGATCGGCATCATCGAG
AACGTCCAGCGGGCTGATCTGAACGTCCTGGAAGAAGCGCTCTCCTACAAGGTGCTGATGGAGAAGTTCG
AGCGCACCCAGGAGAACATCGCCCAGACCATCGGCAAGAGCCGCAGCCACGTGGCCAACACGATGCGCTT
GCTGGCCCTACCGGACGAGGTTCAGTCGCACCTGGTCAGTGGTGAGCTGACGGCCGGCCACGCCCGCGCC
ATCGCTGCAGCGGCTGACCCGGTGGCCCTCGCCAAGCAAATCATCGAGGGCGGCTTGTCGGTGCGCGAGA
CAGAGGCCCTGGCCCGTAAGGCGCCCAACCTGTCTGCGGGCAAGAGCAAGGGGGGCCGCCCCCCACGCGT
GAAGGACACCGACACCCAGGCGCTGGAGTCTGACCTGTCCTCGGTTCTGGGTCTGGATGTCTCGATCGAC
CATCGCGGGTCTACCGGCACGCTGACCATCACCTACGCCACCCTCGAGCAGCTCGACGACCTCTGCAACC
GACTGACGCGCGGGATCTAATAATGGCCTCGGTACCAAAGACGAACAATAAGACGCTGAAAAGCGTCTTT
TTTCGTTTTGGTCCGCTGCGTTGCTAGCCCTGCAGGCTTCTTTACGGCTAGCTCAGTCCTAGGTACAATG
CTAGCTACTCGACGGAAGAGAGTCAATTCAGGGTGGTGAATGTGAAACCAGTAACGTTATACGATGTCGC
AGAGTATGCCGGTGTCTCTTATCAGACCGTTTCCCGCGTGGTGAACCAGGCCAGCCACGTTTCTGCGAAA
ACGCGGGAAAAAGTGGAAGCGGCGATGGCGGAGCTGAATTACATTCCCAACCGCGTGGCACAACAACTGG
CGGGCAAACAGTCGTTGCTGATTGGCGTTGCCACCTCCAGTCTGGCCCTGCACGCGCCGTCGCAAATTGT
CGCGGCGATTAAATCTCGCGCCGATCAACTGGGTGCCAGCGTGGTGGTGTCGATGGTAGAACGAAGCGGC
GTCGAAGCCTGTAAAGCGGCGGTGCACAATCTTCTCGCGCAACGCGTCAGTGGGCTGATCATTAACTATC
CGCTGGATGACCAGGATGCCATTGCTGTGGAAGCTGCCTGCACTAATGTTCCGGCGTTATTTCTTGATGT
CTCTGACCAGACACCCATCAACAGTATTATTTTCTCCCATGAAGACGGTACGCGACTGGGCGTGGAGCAT
CTGGTCGCATTGGGTCACCAGCAAATCGCGCTGTTAGCGGGCCCATTAAGTTCTGTCTCGGCGCGTCTGC
GTCTGGCTGGCTGGCATAAATATCTCACTCGCAATCAAATTCAGCCGATAGCGGAACGGGAAGGCGACTG
GAGTGCCATGTCCGGTTTTCAACAAACCATGCAAATGCTGAATGAGGGCATCGTTCCCACTGCGATGCTG
GTTGCCAACGATCAGATGGCGCTGGGCGCAATGCGCGCCATTACCGAGTCCGGGCTGCGCGTTGGTGCGG
ACATCTCGGTAGTGGGATACGACGATACCGAAGACAGCTCATGTTATATCCCGCCGTTAACCACCATCAA
ACAGGATTTTCGCCTGCTGGGGCAAACCAGCGTGGACCGCTTGCTGCAACTCTCTCAGGGCCAGGCGGTG
AAGGGCAATCAGCTGTTGCCCGTTTCACTGGTGAAAAGAAAAACCACCCTGGCGCCCAATACGCAAACCG
CCTCTCCCCGCGCGTTGGCCGATTCATTAATGCAGCTGGCACGACAGGTTTCCCGACTGGAAAGCGGGCA
GTAATAATGGCCCAATTATTGAAGGGGAGCGGGAAACCGCTCCCCTTTTTTTGTTTCTGGTCTGCCGCTG
GCTGCCATGGCGTTTGAGACCTGCAGGTACTAGTAGCGGCCGCTGCAGTTAATCACTGATTAACTCGGTA
CCAAATTCCAGAAAAGAGGCCTCCCGAAAGGGGGGCCTTTTTTCGTTTTGGTCCTTTTGTTATCAATAAA
AAAGGGGAGCGGTTTCCCGCTCCCCTTATTGTTCGTCTACAGTGTTACAACCAATTAACCAATTCTGATT
AGAAAAACTCATCGAGCATCAAATGAAACTGCAATTTATTCATATCAGGATTATCAATACCATATTTTTG
AAAAAGCCGTTTCTGTAATGAAGGAGAAAACTCACCGAGGCAGTTCCATAGGATGGCAAGATCCTGGTAT
CGGTCTGCGATTCCGACTCGTCCAACATCAATACAACCTATTAATTTCCCCTCGTCAAAAATAAGGTTAT
CAAGTGAGAAATCACCATGAGTGACGACTGAATCCGGTGAGAATGGCAAAAGCTTATGCATTTCTTTCCA
GACTTGTTCAACAGGCCAGCCATTACGCTCGTCATCAAAATCACTCGCATCAACCAAACCGTTATTCATT
CGTGATTGCGCCTGAGCGAGGCGAAATACGCGATCGCTGTTAAAAGGACAATTACAAACAGGAATCGAAT
GCAACCGGCGCAGGAACACTGCCAGCGCATCAACAATATTTTCACCTGAATCAGGATATTCTTCTAATAC
CTGGAATGCTGTTTTCCCGGGGATCGCAGTGGTGAGTAACCATGCATCATCAGGAGTACGGATAAAATGC
TTGATGGTCGGAAGAGGCATAAATTCCGTCAGCCAGTTTAGTCTGACCATCTCATCTGTAACATCATTGG
CAACGCTACCTTTGCCATGTTTCAGAAACAACTCTGGCGCATCGGGCTTCCCATACAATCGATAGATTGT
CGCACCTGATTGCCCGACATTATCGCGAGCCCATTTATACCCATATAAATCAGCATCCATGTTGGAATTT
AATCGCGGCCTGGAGCAAGACGTTTCCCGTTGAATATGGCTCATAACACCCCTTGTATTACTGTTTATGT
AAGCAGACAGTTTTATTGTTCATGATGATATATTTTTATCTTGTGCAATGTAACATCAGAGATTTTGAGA
CACAACGTGGCTTTGTTGAATAAATCGAACTTTTGCTGAGTTGAAGGATCAGGAGTCCTGTTGAGTAATA
GTCAAAAGCCTCCGGTCGGAGGCTTTTGACTTTCTGCTTACCCAATAGCGGAGTGTATACTGGCTTACTA
TGTTGGCACTGATGAGGGTGTCAGTGAAGTGCTTCATGTGGCAGGAGAAAAAAGGCTGCACCGGTGCGTC
AGCAGAATATGTGATACAGGATATATTCCGCTTCCTCGCTCACTGACTCGCTACGCTCGGTCGTTCGACT
GCGGCGAGCGGAAATGGCTTACGAACGGGGCGGAGATTTCCTGGAAGATGCCAGGAAGATACTTAACAGG
GAAGTGAGAGGGCCGCGGCAAAGCCGTTTTTCCATAGGCTCCGCCCCCCTGACAAGCATCACGAAATCTG
ACGCTCAAATCAGTGGTGGCGAAACCCGACAGGACTATAAAGATACCAGGCGTTTCCCCCTGGCGGCTCC
CTCGTGCGCTCTCCTGTTCCTGCCTTTCGGTTTACCGGTGTCATTCCGCTGTTATGGCCGCGTTTGTCTC
ATTCCACGCCTGACACTCAGTTCCGGGTAGGCAGTTCGCTCCAAGCTGGACTGTATGCACGAACCCCCCG
TTCAGTCCGACCGCTGCGCCTTATCCGGTAACTATCGTCTTGAGTCCAACCCGGAAAGACATGCAAAAGC
ACCACTGGCAGCAGCCACTGGTAATTGATTTAGAGGAGTTAGTCTTGAAGTCATGCGCCGGTTAAGGCTA
AACTGAAAGGACAAGTTTTGGTGACTGCGCTCCTCCAAGCCAGTTACCTCGGTTCAAAGAGTTGGTAGCT
CAGAGAACCTTCGAAAAACCGCCCTGCAAGGCGGTTTTTTCGTTTTCAGAGCAAGAGATTACGCGCAGAC
CAAAACGATCTCAAGAAGATCATCTTATTAA
Features (pLannotate 1.2.2; 15 found; start..end, strand, type, name):
    108..129     +  misc_feature   BioBrick prefix: BioBrick prefix for parts that do not start with "ATG"
    185..201     +  protein_bind   lac operator: The lac repressor binds to the lac operator to inhibit transcription in E. coli. This inhibition can be relieved by adding lactose or isopropyl-β-D-thiogalactopyranoside (IPTG). lac repressor encoded by lacI
    208..224     +  protein_bind   lac operator: The lac repressor binds to the lac operator to inhibit transcription in E. coli. This inhibition can be relieved by adding lactose or isopropyl-β-D-thiogalactopyranoside (IPTG). lac repressor encoded by lacI
    322..1038    +  CDS            ECFP: ECFP is a basic (constitutively fluorescent) cyan fluorescent protein published in 1996, derived from Aequorea victoria. It has low acid sensitivity.
   1039..1095    +  misc_feature   MCS: multiple cloning site
   1087..1977    +  CDS            parB: PARB_CAUVC - Experimental evidence at protein level: Swiss-Prot protein existence level 1. Involved in chromosome partition. Localize to both poles of the predivisional cell following completion of DNA replication. Binds to the DNA origin of replication. From Caulobacter vibrioides (strain ATCC 19089 / CB15) (Caulobacter crescentus).
   2077..2105    +  promoter       J23119 promoter (fragment): bacterial promoter (Registry of Standard Biological Parts BBa J23119)
   2113..2141    +  promoter       lacIq promoter (fragment): lacI (mutant); In the lacIq allele, a single base change in the promoter boosts expression of the lacI gene about 10-fold.
   2142..3222    +  CDS            lacI (fragment): lac repressor; lacI; The lac repressor binds to the lac operator to inhibit transcription in E. coli. This inhibition can be relieved by adding lactose or isopropyl-β-D-thiogalactopyranoside (IPTG).
   3318..3338    +  misc_feature   BioBrick suffix: universal suffix for all parts
   3499..4314    -  CDS            KanR: aminoglycoside phosphotransferase; aph(3')-Ia; confers resistance to kanamycin in bacteria or G418 (Geneticin®) in eukaryotes
   4480..4511    -  terminator     tonB terminator: bidirectional E. coli tonB-P14 transcription terminator
   4525..4547    +  misc_feature   bom (fragment): basis of mobility region from pBR322
   4646..4701    -  rep_origin     RSF ori (fragment): Plasmids containing the RSF 1030 origin of replication can be propagated in E. coli cells that contain additional plasmids with compatible origins.
   4789..5334    -  rep_origin     p15A ori: Plasmids containing the medium-copy-number p15A origin of replication can be propagated in E. coli cells that contain a second plasmid with the ColE1 origin.
