[The description below was written by a language model from this plasmid's Addgene catalogue record and pLannotate feature annotations shown in this document.]
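Description:
pSPB845 is a 5,351-nt bacterial expression plasmid that serves as the regulatory component of a synthetic asymmetric plasmid partitioning (asymmetric cell division) system in Escherichia coli. It is built on a p15A backbone. The p15A origin is a medium-copy replicon compatible with ColE1-type plasmids, so the construct can coexist with partner plasmids in the same cell, although the catalogue lists its copy number as unknown. Selection is by kanamycin through an aminoglycoside phosphotransferase (KanR) gene, which lies on the opposite strand with a tonB terminator nearby. The short bom and RSF ori hits in the annotation are only fragments and probably reflect sequence similarity near the origin rather than functional elements. The payload sits between BioBrick prefix and suffix sequences, and the depositor notes assembly by Golden Gate cloning.

The insert holds two expression units. The first uses the PLlacO1 promoter, seen in the annotation as two lac operator sites, to drive a fusion listed as lp-cfp-parB. This fusion joins ECFP through a short linker region (annotated as an MCS) to ParB, the chromosome partition DNA-binding protein of Caulobacter crescentus. The record does not define the "lp" element, and the feature table does not annotate it. The second unit expresses the lac repressor LacI from the constitutive Anderson-series promoter BBa_J23110, which the automated annotation picks up as a J23119-like fragment. LacI represses PLlacO1, so the cyan-fluorescent ParB fusion can be induced with IPTG. The record does not state the ParB target or the exact partitioning mechanism. The CFP tag would allow the fusion protein to be followed by fluorescence microscopy.
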