Addgene plasmid #128296: pSPB845
Purpose: asymmetric plasmid partitioning E. coli - regulatory plasmid
Depositing lab: Matthew Bennett. Depositing organization: Rice University. Publication: A synthetic system for asymmetric cell division in Escherichia coli. Molinari S, Shis DL, Bhakta SP, Chappell J, Igoshin OA, Bennett MR. Nat Chem Biol. 2019 Sep;15(9):917-924. doi: 10.1038/s41589-019-0339-x. Epub 2019 Aug 12. PubMed 31406375.
Backbone
  Vector backbone: p15A
  Vector type: Bacterial Expression
Growth in bacteria
  Bacterial resistance: Kanamycin, 50 μg/mL
  Growth temperature: 37°C
  Growth strain: DH5alpha
  Copy number: Unknown
Gene/Insert
  Gene/Insert name: PLlacO1 - lp-cfp-parB, BBa_J23110 - lacI
  Cloning method: Unknown
Terms and licenses: Academic/Nonprofit Terms; Industry Terms: Not Available to Industry
Depositor comments: Cloning method: Golden Gate.
How to cite: pSPB845 was a gift from Matthew Bennett (Addgene plasmid # 128296 ; http://n2t.net/addgene:128296 ; RRID:Addgene_128296)
